>Addgene plasmid #186575 | FRB-mCherry-Giantin | addgene full sequence | sequence record 368440 | Addgene NGS Result
TAGTTATTAATAGTAATCAATTACGGGGTCATTAGTTCATAGCCCATATATGGAGTTCCGCGTTACATAA
CTTACGGTAAATGGCCCGCCTGGCTGACCGCCCAACGACCCCCGCCCATTGACGTCAATAATGACGTATG
TTCCCATAGTAACGCCAATAGGGACTTTCCATTGACGTCAATGGGTGGAGTATTTACGGTAAACTGCCCA
CTTGGCAGTACATCAAGTGTATCATATGCCAAGTACGCCCCCTATTGACGTCAATGACGGTAAATGGCCC
GCCTGGCATTATGCCCAGTACATGACCTTATGGGACTTTCCTACTTGGCAGTACATCTACGTATTAGTCA
TCGCTATTACCATGGTGATGCGGTTTTGGCAGTACATCAATGGGCGTGGATAGCGGTTTGACTCACGGGG
ATTTCCAAGTCTCCACCCCATTGACGTCAATGGGAGTTTGTTTTGGCACCAAAATCAACGGGACTTTCCA
AAATGTCGTAACAACTCCGCCCCATTGACGCAAATGGGCGGTAGGCGTGTACGGTGGGAGGTCTATATAA
GCAGAGCTGGTTTAGTGAACCGTCAGATCCGCTAGCGGCCACCATGATCCTCTGGCAT
[270 nt withheld, positions 619-888]
GCCGGCCCACCGGTCGCCACCATGGTGAGCAAGGGCGAGGAGGATAACATGGCCATCATCAAGGAGTTCA
TGCGCTTCAAGGTGCACATGGAGGGCTCCGTGAACGGCCACGAGTTCGAGATCGAGGGCGAGGGCGAGGG
CCGCCCCTACGAGGGCACCCAGACCGCCAAGCTGAAGGTGACCAAGGGTGGCCCCCTGCCCTTCGCCTGG
GACATCCTGTCCCCTCAGTTCATGTACGGCTCCAAGGCCTACGTGAAGCACCCCGCCGACATCCCCGACT
ACTTGAAGCTGTCCTTCCCCGAGGGCTTCAAGTGGGAGCGCGTGATGAACTTCGAGGACGGCGGCGTGGT
GACCGTGACCCAGGACTCCTCCCTGCAGGACGGCGAGTTCATCTACAAGGTGAAGCTGCGCGGCACCAAC
TTCCCCTCCGACGGCCCCGTAATGCAGAAGAAGACCATGGGCTGGGAGGCCTCCTCCGAGCGGATGTACC
CCGAGGACGGCGCCCTGAAGGGCGAGATCAAGCAGAGGCTGAAGCTGAAGGACGGCGGCCACTACGACGC
TGAGGTCAAGACCACCTACAAGGCCAAGAAGCCCGTGCAGCTGCCCGGCGCCTACAACGTCAACATCAAG
TTGGACATCACCTCCCACAACGAGGACTACACCATCGTGGAACAGTACGAACGCGCCGAGGGCCGCCACT
CCACCGGCGGCATGGACGAGCTGTACAAGTCCGGACTCAGATCTCGAGGAGAACCGCAGCAAAGCTTTTC
TGAAGCTCAGCAGCAGCTATGCAACACCAGACAGGAAGTGAATGAATTAAGGAAGCTGCTGGAAGAAGAA
CGAGACCAAAGAGTGGCTGCTGAGAATGCTCTCTCTGTGGCCGAGGAGCAGATCAGACGGTTAGAGCACA
GTGAATGGGACTCTTCCCGGACTCCTATCATTGGCTCCTGTGGCACTCAGGAGCAGGCACTGTTAATAGA
TCTTACAAGCAACAGTTGTCGAAGGACCCGGAGTGGCGTTGGATGGAAGCGAGTCCTGCGTTCACTCTGT
CATTCACGGACCCGAGTGCCACTTCTAGCAGCCATCTACTTTCTAATGATTCATGTCCTGCTCATTCTGT
GTTTTACGGGCCATCTATAGGGATCCACCGGATCTAGATAACTGATCATAATCAGCCATACCACATTTGT
AGAGGTTTTACTTGCTTTAAAAAACCTCCCACACCTCCCCCTGAACCTGAAACATAAAATGAATGCAATT
GTTGTTGTTAACTTGTTTATTGCAGCTTATAATGGTTACAAATAAAGCAATAGCATCACAAATTTCACAA
ATAAAGCATTTTTTTCACTGCATTCTAGTTGTGGTTTGTCCAAACTCATCAATGTATCTTAACGCGTAAA
TTGTAAGCGTTAATATTTTGTTAAAATTCGCGTTAAATTTTTGTTAAATCAGCTCATTTTTTAACCAATA
GGCCGAAATCGGCAAAATCCCTTATAAATCAAAAGAATAGACCGAGATAGGGT
[37 nt withheld, positions 2412-2448]
AAAGAACGTGGACTCCAACGTCAAAGG
[49 nt withheld, positions 2476-2524]
T
[91 nt withheld, positions 2526-2616]
G
[124 nt withheld, positions 2618-2741]
CAGGTGGCACTTTTCGGGGAAATGTGCGCGGAACCCCTATTTGTTTATTTTTCTAAATACATTCAAATAT
GTATCCGCTCATGAGACAATAACCCTGATAAATGCTTCAATAATATTGAAAAAGGAAGAGTCCTGAGGCG
GAAAGAACCAGCTGTGGAATGTGTGTCAGTTAGGGTGTGGAAAGTCCCCAGGCTCCCCAGCAGGCAGAAG
TATGCAAAGCATGCATCTCAATTAGTCAGCAACCAGGTGTGGAAAGTCCCCAGGCTCCCCAGCAGGCAGA
AGTATGCAAAGCATGCATCTCAATTAGTCAGCAACCATAGTCCCGCCCCTAACTCCGCCCATCCCGCCCC
TAACTCCGCCCAGTTCCGCCCATTCTCCGCCCCATGGCTGACTAATTTTTTTTATTTATGCAGAGGCCGA
GGCCGCCTCGGCCTCTGAGCTATTCCAGAAGTAGTGAGGAGGCTTTTTTGGAGGCCTAGGCTTTTGCAAA
GATCGATCAAGAGACAGGATGAGGATCGTTTCGCATGATTGAACAAGATGGATTGCACGCAGGTTCTCCG
GCCGCTTGGGTGGAGAGGCTATTCGGCTATGACTGGGCACAACAGACAATCGGCTGCTCTGATGCCGCCG
TGTTCCGGCTGTCAGCGCAGGGGCGCCCGGTTCTTTTTGTCAAGACCGACCTGTCCGGTGCCCTGAATGA
ACTGCAAGACGAGGCAGCGCGGCTATCGTGGCTGGCCACGACGGGCGTTCCTTGCGCAGCTGTGCTCGAC
GTTGTCACTGAAGCGGGAAGGGACTGGCTGCTATTGGGCGAAGTGCCGGGGCAGGATCTCCTGTCATCTC
ACCTTGCTCCTGCCGAGAAAGTATCCATCATGGCTGATGCAATGCGGCGGCTGCATACGCTTGATCCGGC
TACCTGCCCATTCGACCACCAAGCGAAACATCGCATCGAGCGAGCACGTACTCGGATGGAAGCCGGTCTT
GTCGATCAGGATGATCTGGACGAAGAGCATCAGGGGCTCGCGCCAGCCGAACTGTTCGCCAGGCTCAAGG
CGAGCATGCCCGACGGCGAGGATCTCGTCGTGACCCATGGCGATGCCTGCTTGCCGAATATCATGGTGGA
AAATGGCCGCTTTTCTGGATTCATCGACTGTGGCCGGCTGGGTGTGGCGGACCGCTATCAGGACATAGCG
TTGGCTACCCGTGATATTGCTGAAGAGCTTGGCGGCGAATGGGCTGACCGCTTCCTCGTGCTTTACGGTA
TCGCCGCTCCCGATTCGCAGCGCATCGCCTTCTATCGCCTTCTTGACGAGTTCTTCTGAGCGGGACTCTG
GGGTTCGAAATGACCGACCAAGCGACGCCCAACCTGCCATCACGAGATTTCGATTCCACCGCCGCCTTCT
ATGAAAGGTTGGGCTTCGGAATCGTTTTCCGGGACGCCGGCTGGATGATCCTCCAGCGCGGGGATCTCAT
GCTGGAGTTCTTCGCCCACCCTAGGGGGAGGCTAACTGAAACACGGAAGGAGACAATACCGGAAGGAACC
CGCGCTATGACGGCAATAAAAAGACAGAATAAAACGCACGGTGTTGGGTCGTTTGTTCATAAACGCGGGG
TTCGGTCCCAGGGCTGGCACTCTGTCGATACCCCACCGAGACCCCATTGGGGCCAATACGCCCGCGTTTC
TTCCTTTTCCCCACCCCACCCCCCAAGTTCGGGTGAAGGCCCAGGGCTCGCAGCCAACGTCGGGGCGGCA
GGCCCTGCCATAGCCTCAGGTTACTCATATATACTTTAGATTGATTTAAAACTTCATTTTTAATTTAAAA
GGATCTAGGTGAAGATCCTTTTTGATAATCTCATGACCAAAATCCCTTAACGTGAGTTTTCGTTCCACTG
AGCGTCAGACCCCGTAGAAAAGATCAAAGGATCTTCTTGAGATCCTTTTTTTCTGCGCGTAATCTGCTGC
TTGCAAACAAAAAAACCACCGCTACCAGCGGTGGTTTGTTTGCCGGATCAAGAGCTACCAACTCTTTTTC
CGAAGGTAACTGGCTTCAGCAGAGCGCAGATACCAAATACTGTTCTTCTAGTGTAGCCGTAGTTAGGCCA
CCACTTCAAGAACTCTGTAGCACCGCCTACATACCTCGCTCTGCTAATCCTGTTACCAGTGGCTGCTGCC
AGTGGCGATAAGTCGTGTCTTACCGGGTTGGACTCAAGACGATAGTTACCGGATAAGGCGCAGCGGTCGG
GCTGAACGGGGGGTTCGTGCACACAGCCCAGCTTGGAGCGAACGACCTACACCGAACTGAGATACCTACA
GCGTGAGCTATGAGAAAGCGCCACGCTTCCCGAAGGGAGAAAGGCGGACAGGTATCCGGTAAGCGGCAGG
GTCGGAACAGGAGAGCGCACGAGGGAGCTTCCAGGGGGAAACGCCTGGTATCTTTATAGTCCTGTCGGGT
TTCGCCACCTCTGACTTGAGCGTCGATTTTTGTGATGCTCGTCAGGGGGGCGGAGCCTATGGAAAAACGC
CAGCAACGCGGCCTTTTTACGGTTCCTGGCCTTTTGCTGGCCTTTTGCTCACATGTTCTTTCCTGCGTTA
TCCCCTGATTCTGTGGATAACCGTATTACCGCCATGCAT
Features (pLannotate 1.2.2; 16 found; start..end, strand, type, name):
     61..364     +  enhancer       CMV enhancer: human cytomegalovirus immediate early enhancer
    365..568     +  promoter       CMV promoter: human cytomegalovirus (CMV) immediate early promoter
    607..885     +  CDS            FRB (sequence partly withheld): FKBP-rapamycin binding domain of human FRAP
    910..1617    +  CDS            mCherry: mCherry is a basic (constitutively fluorescent) red fluorescent protein published in 2004, derived from Discosoma sp.. It is reported to be a very rapidly-maturing monomer with low acid sensitivity.
   1618..1636    +  misc_feature   MCS (fragment): multiple cloning site
   1639..2025    +  CDS            GOLGB1 (fragment): GOGB1_HUMAN - Experimental evidence at protein level: Swiss-Prot protein existence level 1. May participate in forming intercisternal cross-bridges of the Golgi complex. From Homo sapiens (Human).
   2051..2135    +  CDS            large T antigen (fragment): large T antigen from SV40 (simian virus 40)
   2158..2279    +  polyA_signal   SV40 poly(A) signal: SV40 polyadenylation signal
   2313..2741    -  rep_origin     f1 ori (sequence partly withheld): f1 bacteriophage origin of replication; arrow indicates direction of (+) strand synthesis
   2768..2872    +  promoter       AmpR promoter: bla
   2874..3231    +  promoter       SV40 promoter: SV40 enhancer and early promoter
   3266..4060    +  CDS            NeoR/KanR: aminoglycoside phosphotransferase from Tn5; aph(3')-II (or nptII); confers resistance to neomycin, kanamycin, and G418 (Geneticin®)
   4081..4233    +  CDS            ble (fragment): BLE_KLEPN - Experimental evidence at protein level: Swiss-Prot protein existence level 1. Binding protein with a strong affinity to the bleomycin family of antibiotics. Binds to CL990; an antimitotic-antibiotic compound. From Klebsiella pneumoniae.
   4292..4339    +  polyA_signal   HSV TK poly(A) signal: herpes simplex virus thymidine kinase polyadenylation signal (Cole and Stacy, 1985)
   4430..4446    -  polyA_signal   bGH poly(A) signal (fragment): bovine growth hormone polyadenylation signal
   4668..5256    +  rep_origin     ori: high-copy-number ColE1/pMB1/pBR322/pUC origin of replication
