[The description below was written by a language model from this plasmid's Addgene catalogue record and pLannotate feature annotations shown in this document.]
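Description:
FRB-mCherry-Giantin is a 5,370 bp mammalian expression plasmid built on the pMito backbone. It drives constitutive expression of a Golgi-anchored fusion protein from the human cytomegalovirus immediate early enhancer and promoter. The open reading frame runs from the FRB domain (the FKBP-rapamycin binding domain of human FRAP/mTOR) into the red fluorescent protein mCherry. After a short remnant of the multiple cloning site, it continues into a C-terminal fragment of human giantin (GOLGB1, residues 3131-3259), inserted between XhoI and BamHI sites that both remain intact. This giantin fragment contains the transmembrane anchor, so FRB-mCherry is displayed on Golgi membranes. An SV40 polyadenylation signal terminates the transcript. The short large T antigen fragment annotated just upstream of it is most likely part of the same SV40-derived 3′ region rather than a functional coding element.

The plasmid replicates in bacteria at high copy from a ColE1/pUC-type origin and also carries an f1 phage origin. A single NeoR/KanR (Tn5 aminoglycoside phosphotransferase) gene provides both selections. A bacterial bla-type promoter drives it for kanamycin resistance in E. coli, and the SV40 enhancer/early promoter drives it for G418 selection in mammalian cells, with an HSV TK polyadenylation signal downstream. The small ble and bGH poly(A) fragments appear to be leftover backbone sequence.

FRB heterodimerises with FKBP in the presence of rapamycin, so the construct can serve as a fluorescent membrane anchor for chemically induced recruitment of FKBP-tagged proteins to the Golgi. The associated publication title indicates its use in testing whether recruiting clathrin to intracellular membranes is sufficient for vesicle formation. The record notes that part of the plasmid was derived from another deposited plasmid.
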