Addgene plasmid #186575: FRB-mCherry-Giantin
Purpose: Expression of FRB-mCherry on Golgi membrane with Giantin transmembrane (residues 3131-3259)
Depositing lab: Stephen Royle. Publication: Recruitment of clathrin to intracellular membranes is sufficient for vesicle formation. Kuey C, Sittewelle M, Larocque G, Hernandez-Gonzalez M, Royle SJ. Elife. 2022 Jul 19;11. pii: 78929. doi: 10.7554/eLife.78929. PubMed 35852853.
Backbone
  Vector backbone: pMito
  Total vector size (bp): 5370
  Vector type: Mammalian Expression
  Selectable markers: Neomycin (select with G418)
Growth in bacteria
  Bacterial resistance: Kanamycin, 50 μg/mL
  Growth temperature: 37°C
  Growth strain: DH5alpha
  Copy number: High Copy
Gene/Insert
  Gene/Insert name: Giantin
  Species: H. sapiens (human)
  Entrez Gene: GOLGB1 (a.k.a. GCP, GCP372, GOLIM1)
  Promoter: CMV
  Tag / fusion protein: FRB-mCherry (N terminal on insert)
  Cloning method: Restriction Enzyme; 5′ cloning site XhoI (not destroyed); 3′ cloning site BamHI (not destroyed)
  Sequencing primers: 5′ pCMV
Resource information
  A portion of this plasmid was derived from a plasmid made by: Addgene # 85050
Terms and licenses: Academic/Nonprofit Terms; Industry Terms: Not Available to Industry
How to cite: FRB-mCherry-Giantin was a gift from Stephen Royle (Addgene plasmid # 186575 ; http://n2t.net/addgene:186575 ; RRID:Addgene_186575)
